>Addgene plasmid #42478 | INPP5EA | depositor partial sequence | sequence record 57310 | INPP5EA sequence 1089 bps
AAGAGGAGATAATTAATGGAGGGCAGCCTCCTGGCCAGCGGGGCCCTGTTGGGGGCGGATGAGCTGGCCC
GCTACTTCCCAGACCGGAACGTGGCACTCTTCGTGGCCACCTGGAACATGCAGGGCCAGAAGGAGCTCCC
GCCCAGCCTGGACGAGTTCCTGCTCCCAGCCGAGGCCGACTATGCCCAGGACCTGTATGTCATCGGGGTC
CAGGAGGGCTGTTCTGACAGGCGGGAGTGGGAGACTCGTCTGCAGGAGACGCTGGGCCCGCACTATGTGC
TGCTGTCCTCGGCGGCCCACGGCGTGCTCTACATGTCGCTCTTCATCCGCAGGGACCTCATCTGGTTCTG
CTCAGAGGTGGAGTGCTCCACGGTGACCACACGCATCGTGTCTCAGATCAAGACCAAGGGGGCCTTGGGC
ATCAGCTTCACCTTTTTTGGCACTTCCTTCCTCTTCATCACGTCCCACTTCACCTCAGGTGACGGGAAGG
TGGCGGAGCGGCTGCTGGACTACACCAGGACTGTACAAGCCCTGGTCCTGCCCAGAAATGTGCCCGACAC
CAACCCCTATCGCTCCAGCGCAGCGGACGTCACCACCCGCTTCGATGAGGTGTTCTGGTTTGGAGACTTC
AACTTCCGCCTGAGTGGCGGGCGCACAGTCGTGGACGCCCTCCTGTGCCAGGGCCTGGTGGTGGACGTGC
CGGCGCTGCTGCAGCACGACCAGCTCATCCGGGAGATGCGGAAAGGGTCCATCTTCAAGGGCTTCCAGGA
GCCGGACATCCACTTCCTCCCATCATACAAGTTTGACATCGGGAAGGACACGTACGACAGCACCTCCAAG
CAGAGGACGCCCTCATACACGGACCGCGTCTTGTACAGAAGCCGCCACAAGGGTGACATCTGTCCTGTGA
GCTACTCTTCCTGCCCCGGGATCAAGACGTCCGACCACCGCCCTGTGTATGGCCTCTTCCGGGTGAAAGT
GAGGCCGGGGCGAGACAACATTCCGTTGGCAGCTGGCAAATTTGATAGAGAACTGTACTTACTAGGAATT
AAAAGACGGATTTCGGCGCACCATCATCACCACCATTGA
