>Addgene plasmid #42478 | INPP5EA | addgene partial sequence | sequence record 59828 | T7_term
TCAGCTTCCTTTCGGGCTTTGTTAGCAGCCGGATCTCAGTGGTGGTGGTGGTGGTGCTCGAGTGCGGCCG
CAAGCTTGTCGACGGAGCTCGAATTCGGATCCTCAATGGTGGTGATGATGGTGCGCCGAAATCCGTCTTT
TAATTCCTAGTAAGTACAGTTCTCTATCAAATTTGCCAGCTGCCAACGGAATGTTGTCTCGCCCCGGCCT
CACTTTCACCCGGAAGAGGCCATACACAGGGCGGTGGTCGGACGTCTTGATCCCGGGGCAGGAAGAGTAG
CTCACAGGACAGATGTCACCCTTGTGGCGGCTTCTGTACAAGACGCGGTCCGTGTATGAGGGCGTCCTCT
GCTTGGAGGTGCTGTCGTACGTGTCCTTCCCGATGTCAAACTTGTATGATGGGAGGAAGTGGATGTCCGG
CTCCTGGAAGCCCTTGAAGATGGACCCTTTCCGCATCTCCCGGATGAGCTGGTCGTGCTGCAGCAGCGCC
GGCACGTCCACCACCAGGCCCTGGCACAGGAGGGCGTCCACGACTGTGCGCCCGCCACTCAGGCGGAAGT
TGAAGTCTCCAAACCAGAACACCTCATCGAAGCGGGTGGTGACGTCCGCTGCGCTGGAGCGATAGGGGTT
GGTGTCGGGCACATTTCTGGGCAGGACCAGGGCTTGTACAGTCCTGGTGTAGTCCAGCAGCCGCTCCGCC
ACCTTCCCGTCACCTGAGGTGAAGTGGGACGTGATGAAGAGGAAGGAAGTGCCAAAAAAGGTGAAGCTGA
TGCCCAAGGCCCCCTTGGTCTTGATCTGAGACACGATGCGTGTGGTCACCGTGGAGCACTCCACCTCTGA
GCAGAACCAGATGAGGTCCCTGCGGATGAAGAGTGACATGTAGAGCACGCCGTGGGCCGCCGAGGACAGC
AGCACATAGTGCGGGCCCAG
