[The description below was written by a language model from this plasmid's Addgene catalogue record.]
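Description:
INPP5EA is a bacterial expression plasmid built on the pNIC-CH backbone from the Structural Genomics Consortium, made to produce a fragment of human INPP5E (inositol polyphosphate-5-phosphatase E, also known as pharbin or JBTS1) for structure determination. The plasmid is maintained in E. coli as a high-copy construct under kanamycin selection. The record does not name the origin of replication and provides no feature table, so the backbone elements cannot be described in detail.

The insert is a 1089 bp human INPP5E coding segment introduced by ligation-independent cloning. The purpose note warns that it may not be the full open reading frame, which is typical of constructs trimmed to a well-behaved, crystallisable domain. The mutation field only refers to the comments, and these do not spell out any specific sequence changes. A His6 tag is fused to the C terminus of the insert, allowing the recombinant protein to be purified by immobilised metal affinity chromatography.

The promoter is not stated explicitly. However, the listed T7 and T7-terminator sequencing primers, together with the depositor's recommendation of a BL21(DE3)-derived strain supplying rare tRNAs, point to a T7 promoter-driven system. In such a system, transcription depends on T7 RNA polymerase supplied by the DE3 lysogen, and the rare tRNAs help translate human codons. The alternative names link the construct to a deposited crystal structure, so it is mainly used for recombinant production of the INPP5E fragment for crystallography and related biochemical or biophysical work.
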