Addgene plasmid #42478: INPP5EA
Purpose: Bacterial expression for structure determination; may not be full ORF
Depositing lab: Nicola Burgess-Brown. Depositing organization: University of Oxford.
Backbone
  Vector backbone: pNIC-CH
  Backbone manufacturer: SGC
  Vector type: Bacterial Expression
Growth in bacteria
  Bacterial resistance: Kanamycin, 50 μg/mL
  Growth temperature: 37°C
  Growth strain: Mach1 ;
  Copy number: High Copy
Gene/Insert
  Gene/Insert name: INPP5EA (alt names: INPP5E; gi|38327539; PDB:2XSW)
  Species: H. sapiens (human)
  Insert size (bp): 1089
  Mutation: See Comments
  Entrez Gene: INPP5E (a.k.a. CORS1, CPD4, JBTS1, MORMS, PPI5PIV, pharbin)
  Tag / fusion protein: His6 (C terminal on insert)
  Cloning method: Ligation Independent Cloning
  Sequencing primers: 5′ T7; 3′ T7-term
Terms and licenses: Academic/Nonprofit Terms; Industry Terms: Not Available to Industry
Depositor comments: http://www.thesgc.org/structures/2XSW/ Use BL21(DE3)-R3-pRARE2 strain for expression.
How to cite: INPP5EA was a gift from Nicola Burgess-Brown (Addgene plasmid # 42478 ; http://n2t.net/addgene:42478 ; RRID:Addgene_42478)
